Addgene plasmid #41841: pRP
Purpose: (Empty Backbone)
Depositing lab: Eicke Latz. Depositing organization: Rheinische Friedrich-Wilhelms-Universität Bonn. Publication: ASC speck formation as a readout for inflammasome activation. Stutz A, Horvath GL, Monks BG, Latz E. Methods Mol Biol. 2013;1040:91-101. doi: 10.1007/978-1-62703-523-1_8. PubMed 23852599.
Backbone
  Vector backbone: pCDNA3
  Backbone manufacturer: Invitrogen
  Backbone size (bp): 6577
  Modifications to backbone: Part of the SV40 Promotor (Leaving the SV40 Enhancer) through the Neomycin resistance gene in pCDNA3 was removed by digesting with BstZ17 I & Avr II (filled in to blunt), and self-ligating. This was digested with Not I then partially with Xmn I, and the MoMLV 3’ UTR was PCR cloned in with Not I & Xmn I. This was digested with Nru I & BamH I, and PCRed CMV/MoMLV 5'LTR cut with Nru I & BspE I, and PCRed LNGFR cut with BspE I & BamH I were cloned together. This was digested with BamH I & Not I, and PCRed CMV cut with BamH I & HinD III, and annealed oligonucleotde Polylinker with HinD III & Not I overhangs were ligated together. LNGFR was removed with BspE I & BamH I and replaced with PCRed puromycin resistance cut with Age I & Bgl II.
  Vector type: Mammalian Expression, Retroviral
  Promoter: CMV
  Selectable markers: Puromycin
Growth in bacteria
  Bacterial resistance: Ampicillin, 100 μg/mL
  Growth temperature: 37°C
  Growth strain: Stbl3
  Copy number: High Copy
Gene/Insert
  Cloning method: Restriction Enzyme
  Sequencing primers: 5′ AAGCAGAGCTCGTTTAGTGAA; 3′ CTTGCAAAATGGCGTTACTTA
Resource information
  A portion of this plasmid was derived from a plasmid made by: The retroviral insert in this vector was made by PCRing CMV and MoMLV elements from pCLNCX (Naviaux et al. J Virol. 1996 August; 70(8): 5701–5705.) and recloning them into a modified pCDNA3 backbone
Terms and licenses: Academic/Nonprofit Terms; Industry Terms: Not Available to Industry
How to cite: pRP was a gift from Eicke Latz (Addgene plasmid # 41841 ; http://n2t.net/addgene:41841 ; RRID:Addgene_41841)
