[The description below was written by a language model from this plasmid's Addgene catalogue record and pLannotate feature annotations shown in this document.]
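Description:
pRP is an empty-backbone gammaretroviral (MoMLV-based) expression vector built on a heavily modified pcDNA3 plasmid, with its retroviral and CMV elements PCR-derived from pCLNCX. In bacteria it is maintained through a high-copy ColE1/pUC-type origin and selected with ampicillin via the bla gene. The original neomycin resistance cassette and part of the SV40 promoter were deleted from pcDNA3. The feature table still annotates an SV40 enhancer/early promoter region downstream of the 3' LTR, along with small lac promoter/operator and lacI remnants that lie outside the viral unit.

The retroviral cassette begins with a hybrid CMV enhancer/promoter fused to a truncated 5' LTR. This arrangement drives strong transcription of the full-length viral genomic RNA in transfected packaging cells. It is followed by the Ψ packaging signal and a truncated gag segment lacking its start codon, which together promote encapsidation of the RNA without producing Gag protein. Immediately downstream sits the puromycin N-acetyltransferase gene, which replaced an earlier LNGFR marker during construction and is presumably expressed from the LTR-driven transcript after integration. A second, internal CMV enhancer/promoter then precedes a synthetic polylinker, where a gene of interest is inserted by restriction cloning. The unit is closed by the MoMLV 3' LTR.

No insert is present. The vector is intended for making retrovirus to generate puromycin-selected, stably transduced mammalian cell lines that express a cloned gene from CMV. It can also serve as a plain transfection expression plasmid. The associated publication concerns ASC speck formation as a readout of inflammasome activation, which suggests use for building such reporter cell lines.
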