Features (pLannotate 1.2.2; 18 found; start..end, strand, type, name):
     28..80      -  misc_feature   bom (fragment): basis of mobility region from pBR322
    215..594     +  enhancer       CMV enhancer: human cytomegalovirus immediate early enhancer
    595..798     +  promoter       CMV promoter: human cytomegalovirus (CMV) immediate early promoter
    799..974     +  LTR            5' LTR (truncated): truncated long terminal repeat from Moloney murine sarcoma virus
   1096..1370    +  misc_feature   MESV Ψ (fragment): packaging signal of murine embryonic stem cell virus
   1437..1853    +  CDS            gag (truncated): truncated Moloney murine leukemia virus (MMLV) gag gene lacking the start codon
   1860..2459    +  CDS            PuroR: puromycin N-acetyltransferase; pac from Streptomyces alboniger; confers resistance to puromycin
   2599..2978    +  enhancer       CMV enhancer: human cytomegalovirus immediate early enhancer
   2979..3182    +  promoter       CMV promoter: human cytomegalovirus (CMV) immediate early promoter
   3383..3976    +  LTR            LTR: long terminal repeat from Moloney murine leukemia virus
   4064..4382    +  promoter       SV40 promoter: SV40 enhancer and early promoter
   4444..4460    -  protein_bind   lac operator: The lac repressor binds to the lac operator to inhibit transcription in E. coli. This inhibition can be relieved by adding lactose or isopropyl-β-D-thiogalactopyranoside (IPTG). lac repressor encoded by lacI
   4468..4498    -  promoter       lac promoter: promoter for the E. coli lac operon
   4513..4534    -  protein_bind   CAP binding site: CAP binding activates transcription in the presence of cAMP. E. coli catabolite activator protein
   4547..4639    -  CDS            lacI (fragment): lac repressor; lacI; The lac repressor binds to the lac operator to inhibit transcription in E. coli. This inhibition can be relieved by adding lactose or isopropyl-β-D-thiogalactopyranoside (IPTG).
   4822..5410    -  rep_origin     ori: high-copy-number ColE1/pMB1/pBR322/pUC origin of replication
   5581..6441    -  CDS            AmpR: β-lactamase; bla; confers resistance to ampicillin, carbenicillin, and related antibiotics
   6442..6546    -  promoter       AmpR promoter: bla
>Addgene plasmid #41841 | pRP | depositor full sequence | sequence record 57154 | pRP sequence 6577 bps
GACGGATCGGGAGATCTCCCGATCCCCTATGGTGCACTCTCAGTACAATCTGCTCTGATGCCGCATAGTT
AAGCCAGTATCTGCTCCCTGCTTGTGTGTTGGAGGTCGCTGAGTAGTGCGCGAGCAAAATTTAAGCTACA
ACAAGGCAAGGCTTGACCGACAATTGCATGAAGAATCTGCTTAGGGTTAGGCGTTTTGCGCTGCTTCGCG
AGTTGACATTGATTATTGACTAGTTATTAATAGTAATCAATTACGGGGTCATTAGTTCATAGCCCATATA
TGGAGTTCCGCGTTACATAACTTACGGTAAATGGCCCGCCTGGCTGACCGCCCAACGACCCCCGCCCATT
GACGTCAATAATGACGTATGTTCCCATAGTAACGCCAATAGGGACTTTCCATTGACGTCAATGGGTGGAG
TATTTACGGTAAACTGCCCACTTGGCAGTACATCAAGTGTATCATATGCCAAGTACGCCCCCTATTGACG
TCAATGACGGTAAATGGCCCGCCTGGCATTATGCCCAGTACATGACCTTATGGGACTTTCCTACTTGGCA
GTACATCTACGTATTAGTCATCGCTATTACCATGGTGATGCGGTTTTGGCAGTACATCAATGGGCGTGGA
TAGCGGTTTGACTCACGGGGATTTCCAAGTCTCCACCCCATTGACGTCAATGGGAGTTTGTTTTGGCACC
AAAATCAACGGGACTTTCCAAAATGTCGTAACAACTCCGCCCCATTGACGCAAATGGGCGGTAGGCGTGT
ACGGTGGGAGGTCTATATAAGCAGAGCTCAATAAAAGAGCCCACAACCCCTCACTCGGCGCGCCAGTCTT
CCGATAGACTGCGTCGCCCGGGTACCCGTATTCCCAATAAAGCCTCTTGCTGTTTGCATCCGAATCGTGG
TCTCGCTGTTCCTTGGGAGGGTCTCCTCTGAGTGATTGACTACCCACGACGGGGGTCTTTCATTTGGGGG
CTCGTCCGGGATTTGGAGACCCCTGCCCAGGGACCACCGACCCACCACCGGGAGGTAAGCTGGCCAGCAA
CTTATCTGTGTCTGTCCGATTGTCTAGTGTCTATGTTTGATGTTATGCGCCTGCGTCTGTACTAGTTAGC
TAACTAGCTCTGTATCTGGCGGACCCGTGGTGGAACTGACGAGTTCTGAACACCCGGCCGCAACCCTGGG
AGACGTCCCAGGGACTTTGGGGGCCGTTTTTGTGGCCCGACCTGAGGAAGGGAGTCGATGTGGAATCCGA
CCCCGTCAGGATATGTGGTTCTGGTAGGAGACGAGAACCTAAAACAGTTCCCGCCTCCGTCTGAATTTTT
GCTTTCGGTTTGGAACCGAAGCCGCGCGTCTTGTCTGCTGCAGCGCTGCAGCATCGTTCTGTGTTGTCTC
TGTCTGACTGTGTTTCTGTATTTGTCTGAAAATTAGGGCCAGACTGTTACCACTCCCTTAAGTTTGACCT
TAGGTCACTGGAAAGATGTCGAGCGGATCGCTCACAACCAGTCGGTAGATGTCAAGAAGAGACGTTGGGT
TACCTTCTGCTCTGCAGAATGGCCAACCTTTAACGTCGGATGGCCGCGAGACGGCACCTTTAACCGAGAC
CTCATCACCCAGGTTAAGATCAAGGTCTTTTCACCTGGCCCGCATGGACACCCAGACCAGGTCCCCTACA
TCGTGACCTGGGAAGCCTTGGCTTTTGACCCCCCTCCCTGGGTCAAGCCCTTTGTACACCCTAAGCCTCC
GCCTCCTCTTCCTCCATCCGCCCCGTCTCTCCCCCTTGAACCTCCTCGTTCGACCCCGCCTCGATCCTCC
CTTTATCCAGCCCTCACTCCTTCTCTAGGCGCCTCCGGTATGACCGAGTACAAGCCCACGGTGCGCCTCG
CCACCCGCGACGACGTCCCCAGGGCCGTACGCACCCTCGCCGCCGCGTTCGCCGACTACCCCGCCACGCG
CCACACCGTCGATCCGGACCGCCACATCGAGCGGGTCACCGAGCTGCAAGAACTCTTCCTCACGCGCGTC
GGGCTCGACATCGGCAAGGTGTGGGTCGCGGACGACGGCGCCGCGGTGGCGGTCTGGACCACGCCGGAGA
GCGTCGAAGCGGGGGCGGTGTTCGCCGAGATCGGCCCGCGCATGGCCGAGTTGAGCGGTTCCCGGCTGGC
CGCGCAGCAACAGATGGAAGGCCTCCTGGCGCCGCACCGGCCCAAGGAGCCCGCGTGGTTCCTGGCCACC
GTCGGCGTCTCGCCCGACCACCAGGGCAAGGGTCTGGGCAGCGCCGTCGTGCTCCCCGGAGTGGAGGCGG
CCGAGCGCGCCGGGGTGCCCGCCTTCCTGGAGACCTCCGCGCCCCGCAACCTCCCCTTCTACGAGCGGCT
CGGCTTCACCGTCACCGCCGACGTCGAGGTGCCCGAAGGACCGCGCACCTGGTGCATGACCCGCAAGCCC
GGTGCCTGAGGATCGATCCGGCCATTAGCCATATTATTCATTGGTTATATAGCATAAATCAATATTGGCT
ATTGGCCATTGCATACGTTGTATCCATATCATAATATGTACATTTATATTGGCTCATGTCCAACATTACC
GCCATGTTGACATTGATTATTGACTAGTTATTAATAGTAATCAATTACGGGGTCATTAGTTCATAGCCCA
TATATGGAGTTCCGCGTTACATAACTTACGGTAAATGGCCCGCCTGGCTGACCGCCCAACGACCCCCGCC
CATTGACGTCAATAATGACGTATGTTCCCATAGTAACGCCAATAGGGACTTTCCATTGACGTCAATGGGT
GGAGTATTTACGGTAAACTGCCCACTTGGCAGTACATCAAGTGTATCATATGCCAAGTACGCCCCCTATT
GACGTCAATGACGGTAAATGGCCCGCCTGGCATTATGCCCAGTACATGACCTTATGGGACTTTCCTACTT
GGCAGTACATCTACGTATTAGTCATCGCTATTACCATGGTGATGCGGTTTTGGCAGTACATCAATGGGCG
TGGATAGCGGTTTGACTCACGGGGATTTCCAAGTCTCCACCCCATTGACGTCAATGGGAGTTTGTTTTGG
CACCAAAATCAACGGGACTTTCCAAAATGTCGTAACAACTCCGCCCCATTGACGCAAATGGGCGGTAGGC
GTGTACGGTGGGAGGTCTATATAAGCAGAGCTCGTTTAGTGAACCGTCAGATCGCCTGGAGACGCCATCC
ACGCTGTTTTGACCTCCATAGAAGACACCGGGACCGATCCAGCCTCCGCGGCCCCAAGCTTCCGCGTACG
CCCGAATTCCGGCTCGAGAGGACGCGTGCAACCGGTGGTGCGGCCGCATCGATAAAATAAAAGATTTTAT
TTAGTCTCCAGAAAAAGGGGGGAATGAAAGACCCCACCTGTAGGTTTGGCAAGCTAGCTTAAGTAACGCC
ATTTTGCAAGGCATGGAAAAATACATAACTGAGAATAGAGAAGTTCAGATCAAGGTCAGGAACAGATGGA
ACAGCTGAATATGGGCCAAACAGGATATCTGTGGTAAGCAGTTCCTGCCCCGGCTCAGGGCCAAGAACAG
ATGGAACAGCTGAATATGGGCCAAACAGGATATCTGTGGTAAGCAGTTCCTGCCCCGGCTCAGGGCCAAG
AACAGATGGTCCCCAGATGCGGTCCAGCCCTCAGCAGTTTCTAGAGAACCATCAGATGTTTCCAGGGTGC
CCCAAGGACCTGAAATGACCCTGTGCCTTATTTGAACTAACCAATCAGTTCGCTTCTCGCTTCTGTTCGC
GCGCTTCTGCTCCCCGAGCTCAATAAAAGAGCCCACAACCCCTCACTCGGGGCGCCAGTCCTCCGATTGA
CTGAGTCGCCCGGGTACCCGTGTATCCAATAAACCCTCTTGCAGTTGCATCCGACTTGTGGTCTCGCTGT
TCCTTGGGAGGGTCTCCTCTGAGTGATTGACTACCCGTCAGCGGGGGTCTTTCATTTGGGGGCTCGTCCG
GGATCGGGAGACCCCTGCCCAGGGACCACCGACCCACCACCGGGAGGTAAGCTGGGAACTAATTCTGTGG
AATGTGTGTCAGTTAGGGTGTGGAAAGTCCCCAGGCTCCCCAGCAGGCAGAAGTATGCAAAGCATGCATC
TCAATTAGTCAGCAACCAGGTGTGGAAAGTCCCCAGGCTCCCCAGCAGGCAGAAGTATGCAAAGCATGCA
TCTCAATTAGTCAGCAACCATAGTCCCGCCCCTAACTCCGCCCATCCCGCCCCTAACTCCGCCCAGTTCC
GCCCATTCTCCGCCCCATGGCTGACTAATTTTTTTTATTTATGCAGAGGCCGAGGCCGCCTCTGCCTCTG
AGCTATTCCAGAAGTAGTGAGGAGGCTTTTTTGGAGGCCTAGTACCGTCGACCTCTAGCTAGAGCTTGGC
GTAATCATGGTCATAGCTGTTTCCTGTGTGAAATTGTTATCCGCTCACAATTCCACACAACATACGAGCC
GGAAGCATAAAGTGTAAAGCCTGGGGTGCCTAATGAGTGAGCTAACTCACATTAATTGCGTTGCGCTCAC
TGCCCGCTTTCCAGTCGGGAAACCTGTCGTGCCAGCTGCATTAATGAATCGGCCAACGCGCGGGGAGAGG
CGGTTTGCGTATTGGGCGCTCTTCCGCTTCCTCGCTCACTGACTCGCTGCGCTCGGTCGTTCGGCTGCGG
CGAGCGGTATCAGCTCACTCAAAGGCGGTAATACGGTTATCCACAGAATCAGGGGATAACGCAGGAAAGA
ACATGTGAGCAAAAGGCCAGCAAAAGGCCAGGAACCGTAAAAAGGCCGCGTTGCTGGCGTTTTTCCATAG
GCTCCGCCCCCCTGACGAGCATCACAAAAATCGACGCTCAAGTCAGAGGTGGCGAAACCCGACAGGACTA
TAAAGATACCAGGCGTTTCCCCCTGGAAGCTCCCTCGTGCGCTCTCCTGTTCCGACCCTGCCGCTTACCG
GATACCTGTCCGCCTTTCTCCCTTCGGGAAGCGTGGCGCTTTCTCAATGCTCACGCTGTAGGTATCTCAG
TTCGGTGTAGGTCGTTCGCTCCAAGCTGGGCTGTGTGCACGAACCCCCCGTTCAGCCCGACCGCTGCGCC
TTATCCGGTAACTATCGTCTTGAGTCCAACCCGGTAAGACACGACTTATCGCCACTGGCAGCAGCCACTG
GTAACAGGATTAGCAGAGCGAGGTATGTAGGCGGTGCTACAGAGTTCTTGAAGTGGTGGCCTAACTACGG
CTACACTAGAAGGACAGTATTTGGTATCTGCGCTCTGCTGAAGCCAGTTACCTTCGGAAAAAGAGTTGGT
AGCTCTTGATCCGGCAAACAAACCACCGCTGGTAGCGGTGGTTTTTTTGTTTGCAAGCAGCAGATTACGC
GCAGAAAAAAAGGATCTCAAGAAGATCCTTTGATCTTTTCTACGGGGTCTGACGCTCAGTGGAACGAAAA
CTCACGTTAAGGGATTTTGGTCATGAGATTATCAAAAAGGATCTTCACCTAGATCCTTTTAAATTAAAAA
TGAAGTTTTAAATCAATCTAAAGTATATATGAGTAAACTTGGTCTGACAGTTACCAATGCTTAATCAGTG
AGGCACCTATCTCAGCGATCTGTCTATTTCGTTCATCCATAGTTGCCTGACTCCCCGTCGTGTAGATAAC
TACGATACGGGAGGGCTTACCATCTGGCCCCAGTGCTGCAATGATACCGCGAGACCCACGCTCACCGGCT
CCAGATTTATCAGCAATAAACCAGCCAGCCGGAAGGGCCGAGCGCAGAAGTGGTCCTGCAACTTTATCCG
CCTCCATCCAGTCTATTAATTGTTGCCGGGAAGCTAGAGTAAGTAGTTCGCCAGTTAATAGTTTGCGCAA
CGTTGTTGCCATTGCTACAGGCATCGTGGTGTCACGCTCGTCGTTTGGTATGGCTTCATTCAGCTCCGGT
TCCCAACGATCAAGGCGAGTTACATGATCCCCCATGTTGTGCAAAAAAGCGGTTAGCTCCTTCGGTCCTC
CGATCGTTGTCAGAAGTAAGTTGGCCGCAGTGTTATCACTCATGGTTATGGCAGCACTGCATAATTCTCT
TACTGTCATGCCATCCGTAAGATGCTTTTCTGTGACTGGTGAGTACTCAACCAAGTCATTCTGAGAATAG
TGTATGCGGCGACCGAGTTGCTCTTGCCCGGCGTCAATACGGGATAATACCGCGCCACATAGCAGAACTT
TAAAAGTGCTCATCATTGGAAAACGTTCTTCGGGGCGAAAACTCTCAAGGATCTTACCGCTGTTGAGATC
CAGTTCGATGTAACCCACTCGTGCACCCAACTGATCTTCAGCATCTTTTACTTTCACCAGCGTTTCTGGG
TGAGCAAAAACAGGAAGGCAAAATGCCGCAAAAAAGGGAATAAGGGCGACACGGAAATGTTGAATACTCA
TACTCTTCCTTTTTCAATATTATTGAAGCATTTATCAGGGTTATTGTCTCATGAGCGGATACATATTTGA
ATGTATTTAGAAAAATAAACAAATAGGGGTTCCGCGCACATTTCCCCGAAAAGTGCCACCTGACGTC
