>Addgene plasmid #41841 | pRP | addgene partial sequence | sequence record 119463 | pLXSN5 5'-CCCTTGAACCTCCTCGTTCGACC-3'
TCCTCCCTTTATCCAGCCCTCACTCCTTCTCTAGGCGCCTCCGGTATGACCGAGTACAAGCCCACGGTGC
GCCTCGCCACCCGCGACGACGTCCCCAGGGCCGTACGCACCCTCGCCGCCGCGTTCGCCGACTACCCCGC
CACGCGCCACACCGTCGATCCGGACCGCCACATCGAGCGGGTCACCGAGCTGCAAGAACTCTTCCTCACG
CGCGTCGGGCTCGACATCGGCAAGGTGTGGGTCGCGGACGACGGCGCCGCGGTGGCGGTCTGGACCACGC
CGGAGAGCGTCGAAGCGGGGGCGGTGTTCGCCGAGATCGGCCCGCGCATGGCCGAGTTGAGCGGTTCCCG
GCTGGCCGCGCAGCAACAGATGGAAGGCCTCCTGGCGCCGCACCGGCCCAAGGAGCCCGCGTGGTTCCTG
GCCACCGTCGGCGTCTCGCCCGACCACCAGGGCAAGGGTCTGGGCAGCGCCGTCGTGCTCCCCGGAGTGG
AGGCGGCCGAGCGCGCCGGGGTGCCCGCCTTCCTGGAGACCTCCGCGCCCCGCAACCTCCCCTTCTACGA
GCGGCTCGGCTTCACCGTCACCGCCGACGTCGAGGTGCCCGAAGGACCGCGCACCTGGTGCATGACCCGC
AAGCCCGGTGCCTGAGGATCGATCCGGCCATTAGCCATATTATTCATTGGTTATATAGCATAAATCAATA
TTGGCTATTGGCCATTGCATACGTTGTATCCATATCATAATATGTACATTTATATTGGCTCATGTCCAAC
ATTACCGCCATGTTGACATTGATTATTGACTAGTTATTAATAGTAATCAATTACGGGGTCATTAGTTCAT
AGCCCATATATGGAGTTCCGCGTTAC
