>Addgene plasmid #41841 | pRP | addgene partial sequence | sequence record 119464 | LNCX 5'-AGCTCGTTTAGTGAACCGTCAGATC-3'
CCATCCACGCTGTTTTGACCTCCATAGAAGACACCGGGACCGATCCAGCCTCCGCGGCCCCAAGCTTCCG
CGTACGCCCGAATTCCGGCTCGAGAGGACGCGTGCAACCGGTGGTGCGGCCGCATCGATAAAATAAAAGA
TTTTATTTAGTCTCCAGAAAAAGGGGGGAATGAAAGACCCCACCTGTAGGTTTGGCAAGCTAGCTTAAGT
AACGCCATTTTGCAAGGCATGGAAAAATACATAACTGAGAATAGAGAAGTTCAGATCAAGGTCAGGAACA
GATGGAACAGCTGAATATGGGCCAAACAGGATATCTGTGGTAAGCAGTTCCTGCCCCGGCTCAGGGCCAA
GAACAGATGGAACAGCTGAATATGGGCCAAACAGGATATCTGTGGTAAGCAGTTCCTGCCCCGGCTCAGG
GCCAAGAACAGATGGTCCCCAGATGCGGTCCAGCCCTCAGCAGTTTCTAGAGAACCATCAGATGTTTCCA
GGGTGCCCCAAGGACCTGAAATGACCCTGTGCCTTATTTGAACTAACCAATCAGTTCGCTTCTCGCTTCT
GTTCGCGCGCTTCTGCTCCCCGAGCTCAATAAAAGAGCCCACAACCCCTCACTCGGGGCGCCAGTCCTCC
GATTGACTGAGTCGCCCGGGTACCCGTGTATCCAATAAACCCTCTTGCAGTTGCATCCGACTTGTGGTCT
CGCTGTTCCTTGGGAGGGTCTCCTCTGAGTGATTGACTACCCGTCAGCGGGGGTCTTTCATTTGGGGGCT
CGTCCGGGATCGGGAGACCCCTGCCCAGGGACCACCGACC
